>Addgene plasmid #230704 | AiP1750 - pAAV-AiE2418m-minBG-SYFP2-WPRE3-BGHpA | addgene full sequence | sequence record 466299 | Addgene NGS Result
AGCGGGCGCTAA
[95 nt withheld, positions 13-107]
TATGCGGTGTGAAATACCGCACAGATGCGTAAGGAGAAAATACCGCATCAGGCGCCCCTGCAGGCAGCTG
CGCGCTCGCTCGCTCACTGAGGCCGCCCGGGCAAAGCCCGGGCGTCGGGCGACCTTTGGTCGCCCGGCCT
CAGTGAGCGAGCGAGCGCGCAGAGAGGGAGTGGCCAACTCCATCACTAGGGGTTCCTGCGGCCGCTCGGT
CCGCACGTGAGATCTCATGCCTGCTATTGTCTTCCCAATCCTCCCCCTTGCTGTCCTGCCCCACCCCACC
CCCCAGAATAGAATGACACCTACTCAGACAATGCGATGCAATTTCCTCATTTTATTAGGAAAGGACAGTG
GGAGTGGCACCTTCCAGGGTCAAGGAAGGCACGGGGGAGGGGCAAACAACAGATGGCTGGCAACTAGAAG
GCACAGTCGAAGATCTCTCGAGCCACGGAATTGTCAGTGCCCAACAGCCGAGCCCCTGTCCAGCAGCGGG
CAAGGCAGGCGGCGATGAGTTCCGCCGTGGCAAGAACTAACCAGGATTTATACAAGGAGGAGAAAATGAA
AGCCATACGGGAAGCAATAGCATGATACAAAGGCATTAAAGCAGCGTATCCACATAGCGTAAAAGGAGCA
ACATAGTTAAGAATACCAGTCAATCTTTCACAAATTTTGTAATCCAGAGGTTGATTATGATATCGAATTC
GCGGCCGCGGCGCGCCGTCGACTTACTTGTACAGCTCGTCCATGCCGAGAGTGATCCCGGCGGCGGTCAC
GAACTCCAGCAGGACCATGTGATCGCGCTTCTCGTTGGGGTCTTTGCTCAGCTTGGACTGGTAGCTCAGG
TAGTGGTTGTCGGGCAGCAGCACGGGGCCGTCGCCGATGGGGGTGTTCTGCTGGTAGTGGTCGGCGAGCT
GCACGCCGCCGTCCTCGATGTTGTGGCGGATCTTGAAGTTGGCCTTGATGCCGTTCTTCTGCTTGTCGGC
GGTGATATAGACGTTGTGGCTGTTGTAGTTGTACTCCAGCTTGTGCCCCAGGATGTTGCCGTCCTCCTTG
AAGTCGATGCCCTTCAGCTCGATGCGGTTCACCAGGGTGTCGCCCTCGAACTTCACCTCGGCGCGGGTCT
TGTAGTTGCCGTCGTCCTTGAAGAAGATGGTGCGCTCCTGGACGTAGCCTTCGGGCATGGCGGACTTGAA
GAAGTCGTGCTGCTTCATGTGGTCGGGGTAGCGGGCGAAGCACTGCACGCCGTAGCCCAGGGTGGTCACG
AGGGTGGGCCAGGGCACGGGCAGCTTGCCGGTGGTGCAGATCAGCTTCAGGGTCAGCTTGCCGTAGGTGG
CATCGCCCTCGCCCTCGCCGGACACGCTGAACTTGTGGCCGTTTACGTCGCCGTCCAGCTCGACCAGGAT
GGGCACCACCCCGGTGAACAGCTCCTCGCCCTTGCTCACCATGGTGGCGACCGGTAGCGCTAGCTTCGAA
AGATCTGGATCCCAGAAGCAAATGTAAGCAATAGATGGCTCTGCCCTGACTTTTATGCCCAGCCCGAGCT
CCGAGGGGAGGTGAAGGCAACCGGAGTTTCATGGGACCGAGGGGTGGGCACGAGCGAGCAGCAGCTGAGG
AAGCCACCGGCATCCCATGCCACTGCCTTATCCCACTTGGGTACGCGATGGATGATGCTGAGCAGGTTTT
AGGGACAGATATTAATATAGATGGAGAAGAGGAAGGCTTCGAGCCCCTGAGAACACACTACATAATGCAC
TGAAAATATCCATCCTAGAAACAGAACGCAGAGGACCGCTGTGAGGCGGGGCGCGCAGGTGCAGAGAGCA
GGGGCCTCAGTCATCGATTATTACTCTTACAACGCGTGCGGCCGCAGGAACCCCTAGTGATGGAGTTGGC
CACTCCCTCTCTGCGCGCTCGCTCGCTCACTGAGGCCGGGCGACCAAAGGTCGCCCGACGCCCGGGCGGC
CTCAGTGAGCGAGCGAGCGCGCAGCTGCCTGCAGGACATGTGAGCAAAAGGCCAGCAAAAGGCCAGGAAC
CGTAAAAAGGCCGCGTTGCTGGCGTTTTTCCATAGGCTCCGCCCCCCTGACGAGCATCACAAAAATCGAC
GCTCAAGTCAGAGGTGGCGAAACCCGACAGGACTATAAAGATACCAGGCGTTTCCCCCTGGAAGCTCCCT
CGTGCGCTCTCCTGTTCCGACCCTGCCGCTTACCGGATACCTGTCCGCCTTTCTCCCTTCGGGAAGCGTG
GCGCTTTCTCATAGCTCACGCTGTAGGTATCTCAGTTCGGTGTAGGTCGTTCGCTCCAAGCTGGGCTGTG
TGCACGAACCCCCCGTTCAGCCCGACCGCTGCGCCTTATCCGGTAACTATCGTCTTGAGTCCAACCCGGT
AAGACACGACTTATCGCCACTGGCAGCAGCCACTGGTAACAGGATTAGCAGAGCGAGGTATGTAGGCGGT
GCTACAGAGTTCTTGAAGTGGTGGCCTAACTACGGCTACACTAGAAGAACAGTATTTGGTATCTGCGCTC
TGCTGAAGCCAGTTACCTTCGGAAAAAGAGTTGGTAGCTCTTGATCCGGCAAACAAACCACCGCTGGTAG
CGGTGGTTTTTTTGTTTGCAAGCAGCAGATTACGCGCAGAAAAAAAGGATCTCAAGAAGATCCTTTGATC
TTTTCTACGGGGTCTGACGCTCAGTGGAACGAAAACTCACGTTAAGGGATTTTGGTCATGAGATTATCAA
AAAGGATCTTCACCTAGATCCTTTTAAATTAAAAATGAAGTTTTAAATCAATCTAAAGTATATATGAGTA
AACTTGGTCTGACAGTTACCAATGCTTAATCAGTGAGGCACCTATCTCAGCGATCTGTCTATTTCGTTCA
TCCATAGTTGCCTGACTCCCCGTCGTGTAGATAACTACGATACGGGAGGGCTTACCATCTGGCCCCAGTG
CTGCAATGATACCGCGAGACCCACGCTCACCGGCTCCAGATTTATCAGCAATAAACCAGCCAGCCGGAAG
GGCCGAGCGCAGAAGTGGTCCTGCAACTTTATCCGCCTCCATCCAGTCTATTAATTGTTGCCGGGAAGCT
AGAGTAAGTAGTTCGCCAGTTAATAGTTTGCGCAACGTTGTTGCCATTGCTACAGGCATCGTGGTGTCAC
GCTCGTCGTTTGGTATGGCTTCATTCAGCTCCGGTTCCCAACGATCAAGGCGAGTTACATGATCCCCCAT
GTTGTGCAAAAAAGCGGTTAGCTCCTTCGGTCCTCCGATCGTTGTCAGAAGTAAGTTGGCCGCAGTGTTA
TCACTCATGGTTATGGCAGCACTGCATAATTCTCTTACTGTCATGCCATCCGTAAGATGCTTTTCTGTGA
CTGGTGAGTACTCAACCAAGTCATTCTGAGAATAGTGTATGCGGCGACCGAGTTGCTCTTGCCCGGCGTC
AATACGGGATAATACCGCGCCACATAGCAGAACTTTAAAAGTGCTCATCATTGGAAAACGTTCTTCGGGG
CGAAAACTCTCAAGGATCTTACCGCTGTTGAGATCCAGTTCGATGTAACCCACTCGTGCACCCAACTGAT
CTTCAGCATCTTTTACTTTCACCAGCGTTTCTGGGTGAGCAAAAACAGGAAGGCAAAATGCCGCAAAAAA
GGGAATAAGGGCGACACGGAAATGTTGAATACTCATACTCTTCCTTTTTCAATATTATTGAAGCATTTAT
CAGGGTTATTGTCTCATGAGCGGATACATATTTGAATGTATTTAGAAAAATAAACAAATAGGGGTTCCGC
GCACATTTCCCCGAAAAGTGCCACCTGACGTCTAAGAAACCATTATTATCATGACATTAACCTATAAAAA
TAGGCGTATCACGAGGCCCTTTCGTCTCGCGCGTTTCGGTGATGACGGTGAAAACCTCTGACACATGCAG
CTCCCGGAGACGGTCACAGCTTGTCTGTAAGCGGATGCCGGGAGCAGACAAGCCCGTCAGGGCGCGTCAG
CGGGTGTTGGCGGGTGTCGGGGCTGGCTTAACTATGCGGCATCAGAGCAGATTGTACTGAGAGTGCACCA
TAAAATTGTAAACGTTAATATTTTGTTAAAATTCGCGTTAAATTTTTGTTAAATCAGCTCATTTTTTAAC
CAATAGACCGAAATCGGCAAAATCCCTTATAAATCAAAAGAATAGCCCGAGATAGAGT
[37 nt withheld, positions 4296-4332]
AAAGAACGTGGACTCCAACGTCAAAGG
[141 nt withheld, positions 4360-4500]
G
[35 nt withheld, positions 4502-4536]
Features (pLannotate 1.2.2; 14 found; start..end, strand, type, name):
    108..159     +  misc_feature   bom (fragment): basis of mobility region from pBR322
    164..304     -  repeat_region  AAV2 ITR: inverted terminal repeat of adeno-associated virus serotype 2 inverted
    422..533     -  polyA_signal   bGH poly(A) signal: bovine growth hormone polyadenylation signal
    550..630     -  misc_feature   WPRE (fragment): woodchuck hepatitis virus posttranscriptional regulatory element
    636..793     -  misc_feature   WPRE (fragment): woodchuck hepatitis virus posttranscriptional regulatory element
    833..1549    -  CDS            SYFP2: SYFP2 is a basic (constitutively fluorescent) yellow fluorescent protein published in 2006, derived from Aequorea victoria. It is reported to be a very rapidly-maturing monomer with moderate acid sensitivity.
   2008..2035    -  repeat_region  AAV2 ITR (fragment): inverted terminal repeat of adeno-associated virus serotype 2 inverted
   2064..2091    -  repeat_region  AAV2 ITR (fragment): inverted terminal repeat of adeno-associated virus serotype 2 inverted
   2164..2752    -  rep_origin     ori: high-copy-number ColE1/pMB1/pBR322/pUC origin of replication
   2923..3783    -  CDS            AmpR: β-lactamase; bla; confers resistance to ampicillin, carbenicillin, and related antibiotics
   3784..3888    -  promoter       AmpR promoter: bla
   3983..4018    +  CDS            rop (fragment): Rop protein, which maintains plasmids at low copy number; rop
   4120..4169    +  misc_feature   bom (fragment): basis of mobility region from pBR322
   4170..89      -  rep_origin     f1 ori (across the origin) (sequence partly withheld): f1 bacteriophage origin of replication; arrow indicates direction of (+) strand synthesis
