[The description below was written by a language model from this plasmid's Addgene catalogue record and pLannotate feature annotations shown in this document.]
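Description:
AiP1750 - pAAV-AiE2418m-minBG-SYFP2-WPRE3-BGHpA is an AAV transfer plasmid built on a pAAV2 backbone, about 4.5 kb in the sequenced record, intended for packaging an enhancer-driven fluorescent reporter into recombinant adeno-associated virus for delivery to brain tissue. It is maintained in bacteria as a high-copy plasmid through a ColE1/pUC-type origin and selected with ampicillin via the β-lactamase gene and its native promoter. An f1 phage origin and small remnants of pBR322 bom and rop sequences are also present in the backbone. A recombination-deficient strain is recorded for growth, which is the usual choice for keeping the repetitive ITRs intact.

The payload lies between AAV2 inverted terminal repeats, which supply the signals for genome replication and encapsidation. One ITR is annotated in full, while the other is detected only as two short fragments, which may simply reflect how hard these hairpin repeats are to annotate automatically. Within the cassette, the enhancer AiE2418m sits upstream of minBG, a minimal promoter that has little activity on its own, so expression depends largely on the enhancer. Neither element is annotated in the feature table, but the unannotated stretch between the SYFP2 coding sequence and the ITR fragments is where they would be expected. The cassette drives SYFP2, a fast-maturing monomeric yellow fluorescent protein derived from Aequorea victoria. This is followed by WPRE3, a shortened woodchuck posttranscriptional regulatory element (annotated as two WPRE fragments) that boosts transcript expression, and by the bovine growth hormone polyadenylation signal.

The stated purpose is AAV-mediated transgene expression in specific populations of brain cells, with the fluorescence reporting where the enhancer is active. The record does not state which cell population AiE2418m targets.
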