Addgene plasmid #230704: AiP1750 - pAAV-AiE2418m-minBG-SYFP2-WPRE3-BGHpA
Purpose: AiE2418m is an enhancer sequence, designed to drive AAV-mediated transgene expression in specific populations of brain cells
Depositing lab: Allen Institute for Brain Science & Bosiljka Tasic. Depositing organization: Allen Institute. Publication: A suite of enhancer AAVs and transgenic mouse lines for genetic access to cortical cell types. Ben-Simon Y, Hooper M, Narayan S, Daigle TL, Dwivedi D, Way SW, Oster A, Stafford DA, Mich JK, Taormina MJ, Martinez RA, Opitz-Araya X, Roth JR, Alexander JR, Allen S, Amster A, Arbuckle J, Ayala A, Baker PM, Bakken TE, Barcelli T, Barta S, Bendrick J, Bertagnolli D, Bielstein C, Bishwakarma P, Bowlus J, Boyer G, Brouner K, Casian B, Casper T, Chakka AB, Chakrabarty R, Chance RK, Chavan S, Clark M, Colbert K, Collman F, Daniel S, Departee M, DiValentin P, Donadio N, Dotson N, Egdorf T, Fliss T, Gabitto M, Garcia J, Gary A, Gasperini M, Gloe J, Goldy J, Gore BB, Graybuck L, Greisman N, Haeseleer F, Halterman C, Haradon Z, Hastings SD, Helback O, Ho W, Hockemeyer D, Huang C, Huff S, Hunker A, Johansen N, Jones D, Juneau Z, Kalmbach B, Kannan M, Khem S, Kussick E, Kutsal R, Larsen R, Lee C, Lee AY, Leibly M, Lenz GH, Li S, Liang E, Lusk N, Madigan Z, Malloy J, Malone J, McCue R, Melchor J, Mollenkopf T, Moosman S, Morin E, Newman D, Ng L, Ngo K, Omstead V, Otto S, Oyama A, Pena N, Pham T, Phillips E, Pom CA, Potekhina L, Ransford S, Ray PL, Rette D, Reynoldson C, Rimorin C, Rocha D, Ruiz A, Sanchez REA, Sawyer L, Sedeno-Cortes A, Sevigny JP, Shapovalova N, Shepard N, Shulga L, Sigler AR, Siverts L, Soliman S, Somasundaram S, Staats B, Stewart K, Szelenyi E, Tieu M, Trader C, Tran A, van Velthoven CTJ, Walker M, Wang Y, Weed N, Wirthlin M, Wood T, Wynalda B, Yao Z, Zhou T, Ariza J, Dee N, Reding M, Ronellenfitch K, Mufti S, Sunkin SM, Smith KA, Esposito L, Waters J, Thyagarajan B, Yao S, Lein ES, Zeng H, Levi BP, Ngai J, Ting JT, Tasic B. Cell. 2025 May 16:S0092-8674(25)00513-6. doi: 10.1016/j.cell.2025.05.002. PubMed 40403729.
Backbone
  Vector backbone: pAAV2
  Vector type: AAV
Growth in bacteria
  Bacterial resistance: Ampicillin, 100 μg/mL
  Growth temperature: 37°C
  Growth strain: NEB Stable
  Copy number: High Copy
Gene/Insert
  Gene/Insert name: SYFP2
  Species: Synthetic
  Promoter: minBG
  Cloning method: Gibson Cloning
Terms and licenses: Academic/Nonprofit Terms; Industry Terms: Not Available to Industry
How to cite: AiP1750 - pAAV-AiE2418m-minBG-SYFP2-WPRE3-BGHpA was a gift from Allen Institute for Brain Science & Bosiljka Tasic (Addgene plasmid # 230704 ; http://n2t.net/addgene:230704 ; RRID:Addgene_230704)
